Addgene plasmid #210832: mTALEAD nad7-2
Purpose: mTALEAD expression vector
Depositing lab: Shin-ichi Arimura. Depositing organization: The University of Tokyo. Publication: Targeted A-to-G base editing in the organellar genomes of Arabidopsis with monomeric programmable deaminases. Zhou C, Okuno M, Nakazato I, Tsutsumi N, Arimura SI. Plant Physiol. 2023 Dec 21:kiad678. doi: 10.1093/plphys/kiad678. PubMed 38128544.
Backbone
  Vector backbone: pK7WG2
  Vector type: Plant Expression
Growth in bacteria
  Bacterial resistance: Spectinomycin, 50 μg/mL
  Growth temperature: 37°C
  Growth strain: DH5alpha
  Copy number: High Copy
Gene/Insert
  Gene/Insert name: For specific A-to-G base editing to introduce targeted A-to-G mutation in nad7 in mitochondria
  Species: Synthetic
  Cloning method: Gateway Cloning
Terms and licenses: Academic/Nonprofit Terms; Industry Terms: Not Available to Industry
Depositor comments: Ti vector constructed by multisite Gateway
How to cite: mTALEAD nad7-2 was a gift from Shin-ichi Arimura (Addgene plasmid # 210832 ; http://n2t.net/addgene:210832 ; RRID:Addgene_210832)
