[The description below was written by a language model from this plasmid's Addgene catalogue record and pLannotate feature annotations shown in this document.]
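Description:
mTALEAD nad7-2 is a 16.8 kb Agrobacterium Ti binary vector for plant expression, built on the pK7WG2 backbone by multisite Gateway recombination. It carries a high-copy ColE1-type origin with the bom site for propagation in E. coli, and the pVS1 oriV, RepA and StaA functions for stable maintenance in Agrobacterium. Bacterial selection relies on the aadA spectinomycin/streptomycin resistance gene. Nopaline-type right and left T-DNA border repeats define the region transferred into plants. This region includes an nptII (neo) cassette under the NOS promoter and NOS terminator for kanamycin selection of transformants.

The payload is a monomeric TALE-linked adenine deaminase intended to introduce a targeted A-to-G change in the mitochondrial nad7 gene of Arabidopsis. The annotated reading frame begins with a fragment matching an Arabidopsis mitochondrial ATP synthase subunit, which presumably serves as the mitochondrial targeting presequence. It continues across an attB1 site into an HA epitope fragment and then AvrBs3-type TALE N- and C-terminal regions. The unannotated stretch between these regions is presumably the programmable repeat array. TadA adenosine deaminase and a DddA double-stranded DNA deaminase fragment follow, and the unit ends with attB2 and a CaMV poly(A) signal. The promoter is not annotated. The upstream region instead shows matches to Arabidopsis genomic sequence (HST fragments), suggesting a plant-derived promoter, but the record does not name it.

The T-DNA also contains an oleosin–EGFP fusion followed by a CaMV poly(A) signal. Such fusions are commonly used as a seed-fluorescence marker for identifying or segregating away the transgene, although the record does not state this use. The short GUS fragments and the MSR4 match appear to be cloning remnants or flanking genomic sequence.
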