Features (pLannotate 1.2.2; 34 found; start..end, strand, type, name):
    446..970     -  CDS            MSR4 (fragment): MSRA4_ARATH - Also known as PMSR, PMSR4. Experimental evidence at protein level: Swiss-Prot protein existence level 1. Catalyzes the reduction of methionine sulfoxide (MetSO) to methionine in proteins. Plays a protective role against oxidative stress by restoring activity to proteins that have been inactivated by methionine oxidation. Prevents the methionine sulfoxidation of the heat shock protein HSP21 and its subsequent inactivation. MSRA family specifically reduces the MetSO S-enantiomer. From Arabidopsis thaliana (Mouse-ear cress).
   1512..2228    +  CDS            OLEO2_BRANA: Experimental evidence at protein level: Swiss-Prot protein existence level 1. May have a structural role to stabilize the lipid body during desiccation of the seed by preventing coalescence of the oil. Probably interacts with both lipid and phospholipid moieties of lipid bodies. May also provide recognition signals for specific lipase anchorage in lipolysis during seedling growth. From Brassica napus (Rape).
   2246..2270    -  protein_bind   attB2: mutant version of attB; recombination site for the Gateway® BP reaction BP Clonase™
   2283..2996    +  CDS            EGFP: EGFP is a basic (constitutively fluorescent) green fluorescent protein published in 1996, derived from Aequorea victoria. It is reported to be a rapidly-maturing weak dimer with moderate acid sensitivity.
   3006..3082    +  CDS            GUS (fragment): β-glucuronidase; uidA (or gusA) from E. coli
   3077..3173    +  CDS            GUS (fragment): β-glucuronidase; uidA (or gusA) from E. coli
   3250..3409    +  polyA_signal   CaMV poly(A) signal (fragment): cauliflower mosaic virus polyadenylation signal
   3522..3701    +  promoter       NOS promoter: nopaline synthase promoter
   3735..4526    +  CDS            neo: KKA2_KLEPN - Also known as kan, nptII. Experimental evidence at protein level: Swiss-Prot protein existence level 1. Resistance to kanamycin, neomycin, paromomycin, ribostamycin, butirosin and gentamicin B. From Klebsiella pneumoniae.
   4569..4821    +  terminator     NOS terminator: nopaline synthase terminator and poly(A) signal
   4914..4938    -  misc_feature   LB T-DNA repeat: left border repeat from nopaline C58 T-DNA
   5197..5220    +  promoter       Pc promoter (fragment): intI1 (promoter lies within the coding sequence); class 1 integron promoter
   5396..5452    +  CDS            GmR (fragment): gentamycin acetyltransferase; aacC1; confers resistance to gentamycin
   5463..6250    +  CDS            SmR (fragment): aminoglycoside adenylyltransferase (Murphy, 1985); aadA; confers resistance to spectinomycin and streptomycin
   6496..7084    +  rep_origin     ori: high-copy-number ColE1/pMB1/pBR322/pUC origin of replication
   7270..7410    -  misc_feature   bom: basis of mobility region from pBR322
   7512..7551    -  CDS            rop (fragment): Rop protein, which maintains plasmids at low copy number; rop
   7754..7948    -  rep_origin     pVS1 oriV: origin of replication for the Pseudomonas plasmid pVS1 (Heeb et al., 2000)
   8014..9087    -  CDS            pVS1 RepA: replication protein from the Pseudomonas plasmid pVS1 (Heeb et al., 2000)
   9516..10145   -  CDS            pVS1 StaA: stability protein from the Pseudomonas plasmid pVS1 (Heeb et al., 2000)
  10705..11106   -  CDS            Y4CG_SINFN (fragment): Protein inferred from homology: Swiss-Prot protein existence level 3. From Sinorhizobium fredii (strain NBRC 101917 / NGR234).
  11476..11500   -  misc_feature   RB T-DNA repeat: right border repeat from nopaline C58 T-DNA
  11586..11957   +  CDS            HST (fragment): HSTC_ARATH - Also known as HPT2, VTE2-2. Experimental evidence at protein level: Swiss-Prot protein existence level 1. Involved in the synthesis of plastoquinone-9. Can use both homogentisic acid and 2,5-dihydroxyphenylacetic acid gamma-lactone as prenyl acceptors, and solanesyl diphosphate > farnesyl diphosphate > geranylgeranyl diphosphate >> phytyl diphosphate as prenyl donors. Do not catalyze the decardoxylation of homogentisate uncoupled from prenylation. From Arabidopsis thaliana (Mouse-ear cress).
  12109..12192   +  CDS            HST (fragment): HSTC_ARATH - Also known as HPT2, VTE2-2. Experimental evidence at protein level: Swiss-Prot protein existence level 1. Involved in the synthesis of plastoquinone-9. Can use both homogentisic acid and 2,5-dihydroxyphenylacetic acid gamma-lactone as prenyl acceptors, and solanesyl diphosphate > farnesyl diphosphate > geranylgeranyl diphosphate >> phytyl diphosphate as prenyl donors. Do not catalyze the decardoxylation of homogentisate uncoupled from prenylation. From Arabidopsis thaliana (Mouse-ear cress).
  12458..12532   +  CDS            HST (fragment): HSTC_ARATH - Also known as HPT2, VTE2-2. Experimental evidence at protein level: Swiss-Prot protein existence level 1. Involved in the synthesis of plastoquinone-9. Can use both homogentisic acid and 2,5-dihydroxyphenylacetic acid gamma-lactone as prenyl acceptors, and solanesyl diphosphate > farnesyl diphosphate > geranylgeranyl diphosphate >> phytyl diphosphate as prenyl donors. Do not catalyze the decardoxylation of homogentisate uncoupled from prenylation. From Arabidopsis thaliana (Mouse-ear cress).
  13222..13329   +  CDS            ATP4_ARATH (fragment): Experimental evidence at protein level: Swiss-Prot protein existence level 1. Mitochondrial membrane ATP synthase (F(1)F(0) ATP synthase or Complex V) produces ATP from ADP in the presence of a proton gradient across the membrane which is generated by electron transport complexes of the respiratory chain. F-type ATPases consist of two structural domains, F(1) - containing the extramembraneous catalytic core, and F(0) - containing the membrane proton channel, linked together by a central stalk and a peripheral stalk. During catalysis, ATP turnover in the catalytic domain of F(1) is coupled via
  13342..13366   +  protein_bind   attB1: mutant version of attB; recombination site for the Gateway® BP reaction BP Clonase™
  13369..13395   +  CDS            3xHA (fragment): three tandem HA epitope tags
  13405..13911   +  CDS            avrBs3 (fragment): AVRB3_XANEU - Experimental evidence at protein level: Swiss-Prot protein existence level 1. Avirulence protein. Acts as a transcription factor in C.annuum plants. In susceptible plants lacking the Bs3 resistance gene induces expression of a number of genes, including genes homologous to a family of auxin-induced genes, alpha-expansin genes, pectate lyase, anthocyanidin glucoside rhamnosyl transferase and at least one transcription factor, UPA20. Their expression leads to plant hypertrophy in mesophyll cells, probably mainly mediated by UPA20 (PubMed:17962565). In resistant plants induces the h
  15400..15519   +  CDS            avrBs3 (fragment): AVRB3_XANEU - Experimental evidence at protein level: Swiss-Prot protein existence level 1. Avirulence protein. Acts as a transcription factor in C.annuum plants. In susceptible plants lacking the Bs3 resistance gene induces expression of a number of genes, including genes homologous to a family of auxin-induced genes, alpha-expansin genes, pectate lyase, anthocyanidin glucoside rhamnosyl transferase and at least one transcription factor, UPA20. Their expression leads to plant hypertrophy in mesophyll cells, probably mainly mediated by UPA20 (PubMed:17962565). In resistant plants induces the h
  15562..16053   +  CDS            tadA: TADA_ECOLI - Also known as yfhC. Experimental evidence at protein level: Swiss-Prot protein existence level 1. Catalyzes the deamination of adenosine to inosine at the wobble position 34 of tRNA(Arg2). Essential for cell viability. From Escherichia coli (strain K12).
  16069..16485   +  CDS            dddA (fragment): DDDA_BURC1 - Experimental evidence at protein level: Swiss-Prot protein existence level 1. Toxic component of a toxin-immunity protein module, which functions as a cellular contact-dependent growth inhibition (CDI) system. CDI modules allow bacteria to communicate with and inhibit the growth of closely related neighboring bacteria in a contact-dependent fashion. Bacteria that have this module inhibit or kill bacteria without it, giving them a growth advantage. Probably specifically inhibited by cognate immunity protein DddI (Probable). The C-terminal 163 residue fragment has double-stranded DN
  16510..16534   -  protein_bind   attB2: mutant version of attB; recombination site for the Gateway® BP reaction BP Clonase™
  16605..16764   +  polyA_signal   CaMV poly(A) signal (fragment): cauliflower mosaic virus polyadenylation signal
>Addgene plasmid #210832 | mTALEAD nad7-2 | addgene full sequence | sequence record 444728 | Addgene NGS Result
GGCCCTCTAGAGGATCCCCGGCACCCTACTTAGATCAACACATAAAAGTTAGTAAGTGAAGAACCACAAC
AACAACACTAGATTCATCTTCAAGTGTATGTAGGTATAGTAACATGAACAAGAACAGACTCAAGTACAAG
ATCGCATACGAAAATGGAAATGGCAATGTCACTTCCACATAATCAAACACGAATCCTCATATCAACAAGG
CCTGAGATTCTAACTAGCTCATAACAACTTAGCCAATAGTTACTTGAGACTACCAAATGTATGTAGAACT
AAAGACTAAGGGACAGAGAGTTCGTCTAAACAGGTGAATCTAGTCGTTGTTATCTAATAAACAATTCAGC
CCCAAATGCAGAACACACATAGAGCTCTCTATTGATTCAAATTACGATCTGATACTGATAACGTCTAGAT
TTTTAGGGTTAAAGCAATCAATCACCTGACGATTCAAGGTGGTTGGATCATGACGATTCCAGAAAACATC
AAGCAAGCTCTCAAAGCTACACTCTTTGGGATCATACTGAACTCTAACAACCTCGTTATGTCCCGTAGTG
CCAGTACAGACATCCTCGTAACTCGGATTGTGCACGATGCCATGGCTATACCCAACCTCGGTCTTGGTCA
CACCAGGAACTCTCTGGTAAGCTAGCTCCACTCCCCAGAAACAACCGGCGCCAAATTGCGCGAATTGCTG
ACCTGAAGACGGAACATCATCGTCGGGTCCTTGGGCGATTGCGGCGGAAGATGGGTCAGCTTGGGCTTGA
GGACGAGACCCGAATCCGAGTCTGTTGAAAAGGTTGTTCATTGGGGATTTGTATACGGAGATTGGTCGTC
GAGAGGTTTGAGGGAAAGGACAAATGGGTTTGGCTCTGGAGAAAGAGAGTGCGGCTTTAGAGAGAGAATT
GAGAGGTTTAGAGAGAGATGCGGCGGCGATGAGCGGAGGAGAGACGACGAGGACCTGCATTATCAAAGCA
GTGACGTGGTGAAATTTGGAACTTTTAAGAGGCAGATAGATTTATTATTTGTATCCATTTTCTTCATTGT
TCTAGAATGTCGCGGAACAAATTTTAAAACTAAATCCTAAATTTTTCTAATTTTGTTGCCAATAGTGGAT
ATGTGGGCCGTATAGAAGGAATCTATTGAAGGCCCAAACCCATACTGACGAGCCCAAAGGTTCGTTTTGC
GTTTTATGTTTCGGTTCGATGCCAACGCCACATTCTGAGCTAGGCAAAAAACAAACGTGTCTTTGAATAG
ACTCCTCTCGTTAACACATGCAGCGGCTGCATGGTGACGCCATTAACACGTGGCCTACAATTGCATGATG
TCTCCATTGACACGTGACTTCTCGTCTCCTTTCTTAATATATCTAACAAACACTCCTACCTCTTCCAAAA
TATATACACATCTTTTTGATCAATCTCTCATTCAAAATCTCATTCTCTCTAGTAAACAAGAACAAAAAAA
TGGCGGATACAGCTAGAGGAACCCATCACGATATCATCGGCAGAGACCAGTACCCGATGATGGGCCGAGA
CCGAGACCAGTACCAGATGTCCGGACGAGGATCTGACTACTCCAAGTCTAGGCAGATTGCTAAAGCTGCA
ACTGCTGTCACAGCTGGTGGTTCCCTCCTTGTTCTCTCCAGCCTTACCCTTGTTGGAACTGTCATAGCTT
TGACTGTTGCAACACCTCTGCTCGTTATCTTCAGCCCAATCCTTGTCCCGGCTCTCATCACAGTTGCACT
CCTCATCACCGGTTTTCTTTCCTCTGGAGGGTTTGGCATTGCCGCTATAACCGTTTTCTCTTGGATTTAC
AAGTAAGCACACATTTATCATCTTACTTCATAATTTTGTGCAATATGTGCATGCATGTGTTGAGCCAGTA
GCTTTGGATCAATTTTTTTGGTCGAATAACAAATGTAACAATAAGAAATTGCAAATTCTAGGGAACATTT
GGTTAACTAAATACGAAATTTGACCTAGCTAGCTTGAATGTGTCTGTGTATATCATCTATATAGGTAAAA
TGCTTGGTATGATACCTATTGATTGTGAATAGGTACGCAACGGGAGAGCACCCACAGGGATCAGACAAGT
TGGACAGTGCAAGGATGAAGTTGGGAAGCAAAGCTCAGGATCTGAAAGACAGAGCTCAGTACTACGGACA
GCAACATACTGGTGGGGAACATGACCGTGACCGTACTCGTGGTGGCCAGCACACTACTCAAGGGTGGGCG
CGCCGACCCAGCTTTCTTGTACAAAGTGGTGATATCCCGCGGATGGTGAGCAAGGGCGAGGAGCTGTTCA
CCGGGGTGGTGCCCATCCTGGTCGAGCTGGACGGCGACGTAAACGGCCACAAGTTCAGCGTGTCCGGCGA
GGGCGAGGGCGATGCCACCTACGGCAAGCTGACCCTGAAGTTCATCTGCACCACCGGCAAGCTGCCCGTG
CCCTGGCCCACCCTCGTGACCACCCTGACCTACGGCGTGCAGTGCTTCAGCCGCTACCCCGACCACATGA
AGCAGCACGACTTCTTCAAGTCCGCCATGCCCGAAGGCTACGTCCAGGAGCGCACCATCTTCTTCAAGGA
CGACGGCAACTACAAGACCCGCGCCGAGGTGAAGTTCGAGGGCGACACCCTGGTGAACCGCATCGAGCTG
AAGGGCATCGACTTCAAGGAGGACGGCAACATCCTGGGGCACAAGCTGGAGTACAACTACAACAGCCACA
ACGTCTATATCATGGCCGACAAGCAGAAGAACGGCATCAAGGTGAACTTCAAGATCCGCCACAACATCGA
GGACGGCAGCGTGCAGCTCGCCGACCACTACCAGCAGAACACCCCCATCGGCGACGGCCCCGTGCTGCTG
CCCGACAACCACTACCTGAGCACCCAGTCCGCCCTGAGCAAAGACCCCAACGAGAAGCGCGATCACATGG
TCCTGCTGGAGTTCGTGACCGCCGCCGGGATCACTCTCGGCATGGACGAGCTGTACGAACCCGGCATGTT
ACGTCCTGTAGAAACCCCAACCCGTGAAATCAAAAAACTCGACGGCCTGTGGGCATTCAGTCTGGATCGC
GACCGCAAACCGAAGTCGGCGGCTTTTCTGCTGCAAAAACGCTGGACTGGCATGAACTTCGGTGAAAAAC
CGCAGCAGGGAGGCAAACAATGACCATGGCGGCCGGGAGGGCCATGCTAGAGTCCGCAAAAATCACCAGT
CTCTCTCTACAAATCTATCTCTCTCTATTTTTCTCCAGAATAATGTGTGAGTAGTTCCCAGATAAGGGAA
TTAGGGTTCTTATAGGGTTTCGCTCATGTGTTGAGCATATAAGAAACCCTTAGTATGTATTTGTATTTGT
AAAATACTTCTATCAATAAAATTTCTAATTCCTAAAACCAAAATCCAGTGACCTGCAGGCATGCGACCTC
GAATTATCGATCATGAGCGGAGAATTAAGGGAGTCACGTTATGACCCCCGCCGATGACGCGGGACAAGCC
GTTTTACGTTTGGAACTGACAGAACCGCAACGTTGAAGGAGCCACTGAGCCGCGGGTTTCTGGAGTTTAA
TGAGCTAAGCACATACGTCAGAAACCATTATTGCGCGTTCAAAAGTCGCCTAAGGTCACTATCAGCTAGC
AAATATTTCTTGTCAAAAATGCTCCACTGACGTTCCATAAATTCCCCTCGGTATCCAATTAGAGTCTCAT
ATTCACTCTCAACTCGATCGAGGCATGATTGAACAAGATGGATTGCACGCAGGTTCTCCGGCCGCTTGGG
TGGAGAGGCTATTCGGCTATGACTGGGCACAACAGACAATCGGCTGCTCTGATGCCGCCGTGTTCCGGCT
GTCAGCGCAGGGGCGCCCGGTTCTTTTTGTCAAGACCGACCTGTCCGGTGCCCTGAATGAACTCCAAGAC
GAGGCAGCGCGGCTATCGTGGCTGGCCACGACGGGCGTTCCTTGCGCAGCTGTGCTCGACGTTGTCACTG
AAGCGGGAAGGGACTGGCTGCTATTGGGCGAAGTGCCGGGGCAGGATCTCCTGTCATCTCACCTTGCTCC
TGCCGAGAAAGTATCCATCATGGCTGATGCAATGCGGCGGCTGCATACGCTTGATCCGGCTACCTGCCCA
TTCGACCACCAAGCGAAACATCGCATCGAGCGAGCACGTACTCGGATGGAAGCCGGTCTTGTCGATCAGG
ATGATCTGGACGAAGAGCATCAGGGGCTCGCGCCAGCCGAACTGTTCGCCAGGCTCAAGGCGCGGATGCC
CGACGGCGAGGATCTCGTCGTGACCCACGGCGATGCCTGCTTGCCGAATATCATGGTGGAAAATGGCCGC
TTTTCTGGATTCATCGACTGTGGCCGGCTGGGTGTGGCGGACCGCTATCAGGACATAGCGTTGGCTACCC
GTGATATTGCTGAAGAGCTTGGCGGCGAATGGGCTGACCGCTTCCTCGTGCTTTACGGTATCGCCGCTCC
CGATTCGCAGCGCATCGCCTTCTATCGCCTTCTTGACGAGTTCTTCTGAGCGGGACTCTGGGGTTCGGAC
TCTAGCTAGAGTCAAGCAGATCGTTCAAACATTTGGCAATAAAGTTTCTTAAGATTGAATCCTGTTGCCG
GTCTTGCGATGATTATCATATAATTTCTGTTGAATTACGTTAAGCATGTAATAATTAACATGTAATGCAT
GACGTTATTTATGAGATGGGTTTTTATGATTAGAGTCCCGCAATTATACATTTAATACGCGATAGAAAAC
AAAATATAGCGCGCAAACTAGGATAAATTATCGCGCGCGGTGTCATCTATGTTACTAGATCGACCGGCAT
GCAAGCTGATAATTCAATTCGGCGTTAATTCAGTACATTAAAAACGTCCGCAATGTGTTATTAAGTTGTC
TAAGCGTCAATTTGTTTACACCACAATATATCCTGCCACCAGCCAGCCAACAGCTCCCCGACCGGCAGCT
CGGCACAAAATCACCACTCGATACAGGCAGCCCATCAGTCCGGGACGGCGTCAGCGGGAGAGCCGTTGTA
AGGCGGCAGACTTTGCTCATGTTACCGATGCTATTCGGAAGAACGGCAACTAAGCTGCCGGGTTTGAAAC
ACGGATGATCTCGCGGAGGGTAGCATGTTGATTGTAACGATGACAGAGCGTTGCTGCCTGTGATCAATTC
GGGCACGAACCCAGTGGACATAAGCCTGTTCGGTTCGTAAGCTGTAATGCAAGTAGCGTATGCGCTCACG
CAACTGGTCCAGAACCTTGACCGAACGCAGCGGTGGTAACGGCGCAGTGGCGGTTTTCATGGCTTGTTAT
GACTGTTTTTTTGGGGTACAGTCTATGCCTCGGGCATCCAAGCAGCAAGCGCGTTACGCCGTGGGTCGAT
GTTTGATGTTATGGAGCAGCAACGATGTTACGCAGCAGGGCAGTCGCCCTAAAACAAAGTTAAACATCAT
GGGGGAAGCGGTGATCGCCGAAGTATCGACTCAACTATCAGAGGTAGTTGGCGTCATCGAGCGCCATCTC
GAACCGACGTTGCTGGCCGTACATTTGTACGGCTCCGCAGTGGATGGCGGCCTGAAGCCACACAGTGATA
TTGATTTGCTGGTTACGGTGACCGTAAGGCTTGATGAAACAACGCGGCGAGCTTTGATCAACGACCTTTT
GGAAACTTCGGCTTCCCCTGGAGAGAGCGAGATTCTCCGCGCTGTAGAAGTCACCATTGTTGTGCACGAC
GACATCATTCCGTGGCGTTATCCAGCTAAGCGCGAACTGCAATTTGGAGAATGGCAGCGCAATGACATTC
TTGCAGGTATCTTCGAGCCAGCCACGATCGACATTGATCTGGCTATCTTGCTGACAAAAGCAAGAGAACA
TAGCGTTGCCTTGGTAGGTCCAGCGGCGGAGGAACTCTTTGATCCGGTTCCTGAACAGGATCTATTTGAG
GCGCTAAATGAAACCTTAACGCTATGGAACTCGCCGCCCGACTGGGCTGGCGATGAGCGAAATGTAGTGC
TTACGTTGTCCCGCATTTGGTACAGCGCAGTAACCGGCAAAATCGCGCCGAAGGATGTCGCTGCCGACTG
GGCAATGGAGCGCCTGCCGGCCCAGTATCAGCCCGTCATACTTGAAGCTAGACAGGCTTATCTTGGACAA
GAAGAAGATCGCTTGGCCTCGCGCGCAGATCAGTTGGAAGAATTTGTCCACTACGTGAAAGGCGAGATCA
CCAAGGTAGTCGGCAAATAATGTCTAGCTAGAAATTCGTTCAAGCCGACGCCGCTTCGCGGCGCGGCTTA
ACTCAAGCGTTAGATGCACTAAGCACATAATTGCTCACAGCCAAACTATCAGGTCAAGTCTGCTTTTATT
ATTTTTAAGCGTGCATAATAAGCCCTACACAAATTGGGAGATATATCATGCATGACCAAAATCCCTTAAC
GTGAGTTTTCGTTCCACTGAGCGTCAGACCCCGTAGAAAAGATCAAAGGATCTTCTTGAGATCCTTTTTT
TCTGCGCGTAATCTGCTGCTTGCAAACAAAAAAACCACCGCTACCAGCGGTGGTTTGTTTGCCGGATCAA
GAGCTACCAACTCTTTTTCCGAAGGTAACTGGCTTCAGCAGAGCGCAGATACCAAATACTGTCCTTCTAG
TGTAGCCGTAGTTAGGCCACCACTTCAAGAACTCTGTAGCACCGCCTACATACCTCGCTCTGCTAATCCT
GTTACCAGTGGCTGCTGCCAGTGGCGATAAGTCGTGTCTTACCGGGTTGGACTCAAGACGATAGTTACCG
GATAAGGCGCAGCGGTCGGGCTGAACGGGGGGTTCGTGCACACAGCCCAGCTTGGAGCGAACGACCTACA
CCGAACTGAGATACCTACAGCGTGAGCTATGAGAAAGCGCCACGCTTCCCGAAGGGAGAAAGGCGGACAG
GTATCCGGTAAGCGGCAGGGTCGGAACAGGAGAGCGCACGAGGGAGCTTCCAGGGGGAAACGCCTGGTAT
CTTTATAGTCCTGTCGGGTTTCGCCACCTCTGACTTGAGCGTCGATTTTTGTGATGCTCGTCAGGGGGGC
GGAGCCTATGGAAAAACGCCAGCAACGCGGCCTTTTTACGGTTCCTGGCCTTTTGCTGGCCTTTTGCTCA
CATGTTCTTTCCTGCGTTATCCCCTGATTCTGTGGATAACCGTATTACCGCCTTTGAGTGAGCTGATACC
GCTCGCCGCAGCCGAACGACCGAGCGCAGCGAGTCAGTGAGCGAGGAAGCGGAAGAGCGCCTGATGCGGT
ATTTTCTCCTTACGCATCTGTGCGGTATTTCACACCGCATATGGTGCACTCTCAGTACAATCTGCTCTGA
TGCCGCATAGTTAAGCCAGTATACACTCCGCTATCGCTACGTGACTGGGTCATGGCTGCGCCCCGACACC
CGCCAACACCCGCTGACGCGCCCTGACGGGCTTGTCTGCTCCCGGCATCCGCTTACAGACAAGCTGTGAC
CGTCTCCGGGAGCTGCATGTGTCAGAGGTTTTCACCGTCATCACCGAAACGCGCGAGGCAGGGTGCCTTG
ATGTGGGCGCCGGCGGTCGAGTGGCGACGGCGCGGCTTGTCCGCGCCCTGGTAGATTGCCTGGCCGTAGG
CCAGCCATTTTTGAGCGGCCAGCGGCCGCGATAGGCCGACGCGAAGCGGCGGGGCGTAGGGAGCGCAGCG
ACCGAAGGGTAGGCGCTTTTTGCAGCTCTTCGGCTGTGCGCTGGCCAGACAGTTATGCACAGGCCAGGCG
GGTTTTAAGAGTTTTAATAAGTTTTAAAGAGTTTTAGGCGGAAAAATCGCCTTTTTTCTCTTTTATATCA
GTCACTTACATGTGTGACCGGTTCCCAATGTACGGCTTTGGGTTCCCAATGTACGGGTTCCGGTTCCCAA
TGTACGGCTTTGGGTTCCCAATGTACGTGCTATCCACAGGAAAGAGACCTTTTCGACCTTTTTCCCCTGC
TAGGGCAATTTGCCCTAGCATCTGCTCCGTACATTAGGAACCGGCGGATGCTTCGCCCTCGATCAGGTTG
CGGTAGCGCATGACTAGGATCGGGCCAGCCTGCCCCGCCTCCTCCTTCAAATCGTACTCCGGCAGGTCAT
TTGACCCGATCAGCTTGCGCACGGTGAAACAGAACTTCTTGAACTCTCCGGCGCTGCCACTGCGTTCGTA
GATCGTCTTGAACAACCATCTGGCTTCTGCCTTGCCTGCGGCGCGGCGTGCCAGGCGGTAGAGAAAACGG
CCGATGCCGGGATCGATCAAAAAGTAATCGGGGTGAACCGTCAGCACGTCCGGGTTCTTGCCTTCTGTGA
TCTCGCGGTACATCCAATCAGCTAGCTCGATCTCGATGTACTCCGGCCGCCCGGTTTCGCTCTTTACGAT
CTTGTAGCGGCTAATCAAGGCTTCACCCTCGGATACCGTCACCAGGCGGCCGTTCTTGGCCTTCTTCGTA
CGCTGCATGGCAACGTGCGTGGTGTTTAACCGAATGCAGGTTTCTACCAGGTCGTCTTTCTGCTTTCCGC
CATCGGCTCGCCGGCAGAACTTGAGTACGTCCGCAACGTGTGGACGGAACACGCGGCCGGGCTTGTCTCC
CTTCCCTTCCCGGTATCGGTTCATGGATTCGGTTAGATGGGAAACCGCCATCAGTACCAGGTCGTAATCC
CACACACTGGCCATGCCGGCCGGCCCTGCGGAAACCTCTACGTGCCCGTCTGGAAGCTCGTAGCGGATCA
CCTCGCCAGCTCGTCGGTCACGCTTCGACAGACGGAAAACGGCCACGTCCATGATGCTGCGACTATCGCG
GGTGCCCACGTCATAGAGCATCGGAACGAAAAAATCTGGTTGCTCGTCGCCCTTGGGCGGCTTCCTAATC
GACGGCGCACCGGCTGCCGGCGGTTGCCGGGATTCTTTGCGGATTCGATCAGCGGCCGCTTGCCACGATT
CACCGGGGCGTGCTTCTGCCTCGATGCGTTGCCGCTGGGCGGCCTGCGCGGCCTTCAACTTCTCCACCAG
GTCATCACCCAGCGCCGCGCCGATTTGTACCGGGCCGGATGGTTTGCGACCGCTCACGCCGATTCCTCGG
GCTTGGGGGTTCCAGTGCCATTGCAGGGCCGGCAGACAACCCAGCCGCTTACGCCTGGCCAACCGCCCGT
TCCTCCACACATGGGGCATTCCACGGCGTCGGTGCCTGGTTGTTCTTGATTTTCCATGCCGCCTCCTTTA
GCCGCTAAAATTCATCTACTCATTTATTCATTTGCTCATTTACTCTGGTAGCTGCGCGATGTATTCAGAT
AGCAGCTCGGTAATGGTCTTGCCTTGGCGTACCGCGTACATCTTCAGCTTGGTGTGATCCTCCGCCGGCA
ACTGAAAGTTGACCCGCTTCATGGCTGGCGTGTCTGCCAGGCTGGCCAACGTTGCAGCCTTGCTGCTGCG
TGCGCTCGGACGGCCGGCACTTAGCGTGTTTGTGCTTTTGCTCATTTTCTCTTTACCTCATTAACTCAAA
TGAGTTTTGATTTAATTTCAGCGGCCAGCGCCTGGACCTCGCGGGCAGCGTCGCCCTCGGGTTCTGATTC
AAGAACGGTTGTGCCGGCGGCGGCAGTGCCTGGGTAGCTCACGCGCTGCGTGATACGGGACTCAAGAATG
GGCAGCTCGTACCCGGCCAGCGCCTCGGCAACCTCACCGCCGATGCGCGTGCCTTTGATCGCCCGCGACA
CGACAAAGGCCGCTTGTAGCCTTCCATCCGTGACCTCAATGCGCTGCTTAACCAGCTCCACCAGGTCGGC
GGTGGCCCATATGTCGTAAGGGCTTGGCTGCACCGGAATCAGCACGAAGTCGGCTGCCTTGATCGCGGAC
ACAGCCAAGTCCGCCGCCTGGGGCGCTCCGTCGATCACTACGAAGTCGCGCCGGCCGATGGCCTTCACGT
CGCGGTCAATCGTCGGGCGGTCGATGCCGACAACGGTTAGCGGTTGATCTTCCCGCACGGCCGCCCAATC
GCGGGCACTGCCCTGGGGATCGGAATCGACTAACAGAACATCGGCCCCGGCGAGTTGCAGGGCGCGGGCT
AGATGGGTTGCGATGGTCGTCTTGCCTGACCCGCCTTTCTGGTTAAGTACAGCGATAACCTTCATGCGTT
CCCCTTGCGTATTTGTTTATTTACTCATCGCATCATATACGCAGCGACCGCATGACGCAAGCTGTTTTAC
TCAAATACACATCACCTTTTTAGACGGCGGCGCTCGGTTTCTTCAGCGGCCAAGCTGGCCGGCCAGGCCG
CCAGCTTGGCATCAGACAAACCGGCCAGGATTTCATGCAGCCGCACGGTTGAGACGTGCGCGGGCGGCTC
GAACACGTACCCGGCCGCGATCATCTCCGCCTCGATCTCTTCGGTAATGAAAAACGGTTCGTCCTGGCCG
TCCTGGTGCGGTTTCATGCTTGTTCCTCTTGGCGTTCATTCTCGGCGGCCGCCAGGGCGTCGGCCTCGGT
CAATGCGTCCTCACGGAAGGCACCGCGCCGCCTGGCCTCGGTGGGCGTCACTTCCTCGCTGCGCTCAAGT
GCGCGGTACAGGGTCGAGCGATGCACGCCAAGCAGTGCAGCCGCCTCTTTCACGGTGCGGCCTTCCTGGT
CGATCAGCTCGCGGGCGTGCGCGATCTGTGCCGGGGTGAGGGTAGGGCGGGGGCCAAACTTCACGCCTCG
GGCCTTGGCGGCCTCGCGCCCGCTCCGGGTGCGGTCGATGATTAGGGAACGCTCGAACTCGGCAATGCCG
GCGAACACGGTCAACACCATGCGGCCGGCCGGCGTGGTGGTGTCGGCCCACGGCTCTGCCAGGCTACGCA
GGCCCGCGCCGGCCTCCTGGATGCGCTCGGCAATGTCCAGTAGGTCGCGGGTGCTGCGGGCCAGGCGGTC
TAGCCTGGTCACTGTCACAACGTCGCCAGGGCGTAGGTGGTCAAGCATCCTGGCCAGCTCCGGGCGGTCG
CGCCTGGTGCCGGTGATCTTCTCGGAAAACAGCTTGGTGCAGCCGGCCGCGTGCAGTTCGGCCCGTTGGT
TGGTCAAGTCCTGGTCGTCGGTGCTGACGCGGGCATAGCCCAGCAGGCCAGCGGCGGCGCTCTTGTTCAT
GGCGTAATGTCTCCGGTTCTAGTCGCAAGTATTCTACTTTATGCGACTAAAACACGCGACAAGAAAACGC
CAGGAAAAGGGCAGGGCGGCAGCCTGTCGCGTAACTTAGGACTTGTGCGACATGTCGTTTTCAGAAGACG
GCTGCACTGAACGTCAGAAGCCGACTGCACTATAGCAGCGGAGGGGTTGGATCAAAGTACTTTAAAGTAC
TTTAAAGTACTTTAAAGTACTTTGATCCCGAGGGGAACCCTGTGGTTGGCATGCACATACAAATGGACGA
ACGGATAAACCTTTTCACGCCCTTTTAAATATCCGATTATTCTAATAAACGCTCTTTTCTCTTAGGTTTA
CCCGCCAATATATCCTGTCAAACACTGATAGTTTAAACTGAAGGCGGGAAACGACAATCTGATCCAAGCT
CAAGCTAAGCTCTCAACTTTTGATTCGCTATTTGCAGTGCACCTGTGGCGTTCATCACATCTTTTGTGAC
ACTGTTTGCACTGGTCATTGCTATTACAAAGGACCTTCCTGATGTTGAAGGAGATCGAAAGTAAGTAACT
GCACGCATAACCATTTTCTTTCCGCTCTTTGGCTCAATCCATTTGACAGTCAAAGACAATGTTTAACCAG
CTCCGTTTGATATATTGTCTTTATGTGTTTGTTCAAGCATGTTTAGTTAATCATGCCTTTGATTGATCTT
GAATAGGTTCCAAATATCAACCCTGGCAACAAAACTTGGAGTGAGAAACATTGCATTCCTCGGTTCTGGA
CTTCTGCTAGTAAATTATGTTTCAGCCATATCACTAGCTTTCTACATGCCTCAGGTGAATTCATCTATTT
CCGTCTTAACTATTTCGGTTAATTAAAGCACGAACACCATTACTGCATGTAGAAGCTTGATAAACTATCG
CCACCAATTTATTTTTGTTGCGATATTGTTACTTTCCTCAGTATGCAGCTTTGAAAAGACCAACCCTCTT
ATCCTTTAACAATGAACAGGTTTTTAGAGGTAGCTTGATGATTCCTGCACATGTGATCTTGGCTTCAGGC
TTAATTTTCCAGGTAAAGCATTATGAGATACTCTTATATCTCTTACATACTTTTGAGATAATGCACAAGA
ACTTCATAACTATATGCTTTAGTTTCTGCATTTGACACTGCCAAATTCATTAATCTCTAATATCTTTGTT
GTTGATCTTTGGTAGACATGGGTACTAGAAAAAGCAAACTACACCAAGGTAAAATACTTTTGTACAAACA
TAAACTCGTTATCACGGAACATCAATGGAGTGTATATCTAACGGAGTGTAGAAACATTTGATTATTGCAG
GAAGCTATCTCAGGATATTATCGGTTTATATGGAATCTCTTCTACGCAGAGTATCTGTTATTCCCCTTCC
TCTAGCTTTCAATTTCATGGTGAGGATATGCAGTTTTCTTTGTATATCATTCTTCTTCTTCTTTGTAGCT
TGGAGTCAAAATCGGTTCCTTCATGTACATACATCAAGGATATGTCCTTCTGAATTTTTATATCTTGCAA
TAAAAATGCTTGTACCAATTGAAACACCAGCTTTTTGAGTTCTATGATCACTGACTTGGTTCTAACCAAA
AAAAAAAAAATGTTTAATTTACATATCTAAAAGTAGGTTTAGGGAAACCTAAACAGTAAAATATTTGTAT
ATTATTCGAATTTCACTCATCATAAAAACTTAAATTGCACCATAAAATTTTGTTTTACTATTAATGATGT
AATTTGTGTAACTTAAGATAAAAATAATATTCCGTAAGTTAACCGGCTAAAACCACGTATAAACCAGGGA
ACCTGTTAAACCGGTTCTTTACTGGATAAAGAAATGAAAGCCCATGTAGACAGCTCCATTAGAGCCCAAA
CCCTAAATTTCTCATCTATATAAAAGGAGTGACATTAGGGTTTTTGTTCGTCCTCTTAAAGCTTCTCGTT
TTCTCTGCCGTCTCTCTCATTCGCGCGACGCAAACGATCTTCAGGTGATCTTCTTTCTCCAAATCCTCTC
TCATAACTCTGATTTCGTACTTGTGTATTTGAGCTCACGCTCTGTTTCTCTCACCACAGCCATGTTTAAA
CAAGCTTCTCGTCTCCTCTCCCGATCTGTCGCCGCCGCATCTTCCAAATCGGTGACGACTCGTGCCTTTT
CAACGGAACTTCCATCGACGCTCGATTCCGCTAGTGATATCACAAGTTTGTACAAAAAAGCAGGCTTTTA
CCCATACGATGTTCCAGATTACGCTGATATCGCCGATCTACGCACGCTCGGCTACAGCCAGCAGCAACAG
GAGAAGATCAAACCGAAGGTTCGTTCGACAGTGGCGCAGCACCACGAGGCACTGGTCGGCCACGGGTTTA
CACACGCGCACATCGTTGCGTTAAGCCAACACCCGGCAGCGTTAGGGACCGTCGCTGTCAAGTATCAGGA
CATGATCGCAGCGTTGCCAGAGGCGACACACGAAGCGATCGTTGGCGTCGGCAAACAGTGGTCCGGCGCA
CGCGCTCTGGAGGCCTTGCTCACGGTGGCGGGAGAGTTGAGAGGTCCACCGTTACAGTTGGACACAGGCC
AACTTCTCAAGATTGCAAAACGTGGCGGCGTGACCGCAGTGGAGGCAGTGCATGCATGGCGCAATGCACT
GACGGGTGCCCCGCTCAACCTGACCCCGGACCAGGTGGTTGCAATCGCGTCACACGATGGGGGAAAGCAG
GCCCTAGAAACCGTTCAGCGACTCCTGCCCGTCCTGTGCCAGGACCACGGCCTGACCCCCGAACAGGTTG
TCGCTATTGCTAGTAACGGCGGAGGCAAACAGGCGCTGGAAACAGTTCAGCGCCTCTTGCCGGTCTTGTG
TCAGGCCCACGGCCTGACCCCAGACCAAGTTGTCGCGATTGCAAGCAACAACGGAGGCAAACAAGCCTTA
GAAACAGTCCAGAGATTGTTGCCTGTGCTGTGCCAAGCCCACGGCCTGACCCCAGCCCAGGTTGTGGCCA
TCGCCAGCAACATAGGTGGCAAGCAGGCCCTCGAAACCGTCCAGAGACTGTTACCGGTTCTCTGCCAGGA
CCACGGCCTGACCCCAGACCAGGTTGTGGCCATCGCCAGCAACATAGGTGGCAAGCAGGCCCTCGAAACC
GTCCAGAGACTGTTACCGGTTCTCTGCCAGGACCACGGCCTGACCCCGGAACAGGTGGTTGCAATCGCGT
CACACGATGGGGGAAAGCAGGCCCTAGAAACCGTTCAGCGACTCCTGCCCGTCCTGTGCCAGGCCCACGG
CCTGACCCCAGACCAAGTTGTCGCGATTGCAAGCAACAACGGAGGCAAACAAGCCTTAGAAACAGTCCAG
AGATTGTTGCCTGTGCTGTGCCAAGCCCACGGCCTGACCCCAGCCCAGGTTGTGGCCATCGCCAGCAACA
TAGGTGGCAAGCAGGCCCTCGAAACCGTCCAGAGACTGTTACCGGTTCTCTGCCAGGACCACGGCCTGAC
CCCCGACCAGGTTGTCGCTATTGCTAGTAACGGCGGAGGCAAACAGGCGCTGGAAACAGTTCAGCGCCTC
TTGCCGGTCTTGTGTCAGGACCACGGCCTGACCCCGGAACAGGTGGTTGCAATCGCGTCACACGATGGGG
GAAAGCAGGCCCTAGAAACCGTTCAGCGACTCCTGCCCGTCCTGTGCCAGGCCCACGGCCTGACCCCAGA
CCAGGTTGTGGCCATCGCCAGCAACATAGGTGGCAAGCAGGCCCTCGAAACCGTCCAGAGACTGTTACCG
GTTCTCTGCCAGGCCCACGGCCTGACCCCAGCCCAAGTTGTCGCGATTGCAAGCAACAACGGAGGCAAAC
AAGCCTTAGAAACAGTCCAGAGATTGTTGCCGGTGCTGTGCCAAGACCACGGCCTGACCCCAGACCAGGT
TGTGGCCATCGCCAGCAACATAGGTGGCAAGCAGGCCCTCGAAACCGTCCAGAGACTGTTACCGGTTCTC
TGCCAGGACCACGGCCTGACCCCAGAACAGGTTGTGGCCATCGCCAGCAACATAGGTGGCAAGCAGGCCC
TCGAAACCGTCCAGAGACTGTTACCGGTTCTCTGCCAGGCCCACGGCCTGACCCCCGACCAGGTTGTCGC
TATTGCTAGTAACGGCGGAGGCAAACAGGCGCTGGAAACAGTTCAGCGCCTCTTGCCGGTCTTGTGTCAG
GCCCACGGCCTGACCCCTGAGCAGGTAGTGGCTATTGCATCCAACATAGGGGGCAGACCCGCACTGGAGT
CAATTGTTGCCCAGTTATCTCGCCCTGATCCGGCGTTGGCCGCGTTGACCAACGACCACCTCGTCGCCTT
GGCCTGCCTCGGCGGGCGTCCTGCGCTGGATGCAGTGAAAAAGGGATTGGGGGGGTCTGGATCGTATGCT
TTAGGACCGTATCAGATCTCAAGTGAAGTCGAGTTTTCGCATGAGTACTGGATGAGACATGCGTTGACGT
TAGCCAAACGTGCAAGAGATGAGAGAGAAGTACCTGTTGGAGCTGTGTTGGTCCTCAACAATCGCGTAAT
TGGAGAAGGCTGGAATAGAGCCATAGGTCTTCACGATCCAACAGCCCATGCAGAGATCATGGCTCTCAGA
CAAGGAGGTCTTGTTATGCAGAATTACCGTCTGATAGATGCAACGTTGTATGTGACCTTTGAGCCTTGTG
TTATGTGTGCAGGCGCGATGATCCACTCTCGGATTGGACGTGTAGTATTTGGAGTGCGAAACAGCAAAAG
GGGTGCTGCTGGTTCTCTGATGAATGTCCTTAACTATCCGGGTATGAACCATAGGGTGGAAATCACAGAG
GGCATTCTAGCTGACGAATGTGCTGCTTTGCTTTGCGACTTCTACCGAATGCCTAGACAGGTGTTCAATG
CACAGAAGAAAGCGCAAAGCTCGATCAACCTCGTTGGATCAGGGTCTTATGCTCTTGGACCCTATCAGAT
TTCAGCGCCTCAATTACCGGCTTATAATGGGCAAACAGTTGGAACCTTCTACTATGTCAACGATGCTGGT
GGTCTTGAGAGTAAGGTGTTTTCATCAGGAGGTCCAACTCCATACCCAAACTACGCTAATGCAGGGCATG
TTGCAGGACAATCTGCTTTGTTCATGAGGGATAATGGGATAAGTGAAGGGCTAGTCTTCCACAACAATCC
GGAAGGAACTTGCGGTTTTTGCGTGAACATGACTGAAACTCTCTTACCTGAGAATGCCAAGATGACTGTT
GTTCCTCCAGAAGGCGCTATTCCCGTTAAACGGGGAGCAACTGGTGAGACAAAGGTTTTTACCGGCAACT
CCAATTCCCCAAAATCTCCTACAAAGGGAGGTTGTTGATAACTCGAGCGATCCTCTAGAACCCAGCTTTC
TTGTACAAAGTGGTGATATCCCGCGGCCATGCTAGAGTCCGCAAAAATCACCAGTCTCTCTCTACAAATC
TATCTCTCTCTATTTTTCTCCAGAATAATGTGTGAGTAGTTCCCAGATAAGGGAATTAGGGTTCTTATAG
GGTTTCGCTCATGTGTTGAGCATATAAGAAACCCTTAGTATGTATTTGTATTTGTAAAATACTTCTATCA
ATAAAATTTCTAATTCCTAAAACCAAAATCCAGTGACCTGCAGGCATGCGACGTCG
